>Addgene plasmid #61514 | px335 Mettl14 sgRNA #2 | depositor partial sequence | sequence record 100367 | sgRNA
GCCGCTCCCGGATCTCCTGC
