>Addgene plasmid #61514 | px335 Mettl14 sgRNA #2 | addgene partial sequence | sequence record 101808 | hU6-F 5'-GAGGGCCTATTTCCCATGATT-3'
ATTGGAATTAATTTGACTGTAAACACAAAGATATTAGTACAAAATACGTGACGTACAAAGTAATAATTTC
TTGGGTAGTTTGCAGTTTTAAAATTATGTTTTAAAATGGACTATCATATGCTTACCGTAACTTGAAAGTA
TTTCGATTTCTGTGGCTTTATATATCTTGTGGAAAGGACGAAACACCGGCCGCTCCCGGATCTCCTGCGT
TTTAGAGCTAGAAATA
