>Addgene plasmid #61514 | px335 Mettl14 sgRNA #2 | addgene partial sequence | sequence record 101809 | pCBhProF2 5'-agggtttaagggatggttgg-3'
CCTGCCTGAATCACTTTTTTTCAGGTTGGACCGGTGCCACCATGTACCCATACGATGTTCCAGATTACGC
TTCGCCGAAGAAAAAGCGCAAGGTCGAAGCGTCCGACAAGAAGTACAGCATCGGCCTGGCCATCGGCACC
AACTCTGTGGGCTGGGCCGTGATCACCGACGAGTACAAGGTGCCCAGCAAGAAATTCAAGGTGCTGGGCA
ACACCGACCGGCACAGCATCAAGAAGAACCTGATCGGAGCCCTGCTGTTCGACAGCGGCGAAACAGCCGA
GGCCACCCGGCTGAAGAGAACCGCCAGAAGAAGATACACCAGACGGAAGAACCGGATCTGCTATCTGCAA
GAGATCTTCAGCAACGAGATGGCCAAGGTGGACGACAGCTTCTTCCACAGACTGGAAGAGTCCTTCCTGG
TGGAAGAGGATAAGAAGCACGAGCGGCACCCCATCTTCGGCAACATCGTGGACGAGGTGGCCTACCACGA
GAAGTACCCCACCATCTACCACCTGAGAAAGAAACTGGTGGACAGCACCGACAAGGCCGACCTGCGGCTG
ATCTATCTGGCCCTGGCCCACATGATCAAGTTCCGGGGCCACTTCCTGATCGAGGGCGACCTGAACCCCG
ACAACAGCGACGTGGACAAGCTGTTCATCCAGCTGGTGCAGACCTACAACCAGCTGTTCGAGGAAAACCC
CATCAACGCCAGCGGCG
