[The description below was written by a language model from this plasmid's Addgene catalogue record.]
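Description:
px335 Mettl14 sgRNA #2 is a mammalian-expression CRISPR plasmid built on the px335 backbone and designed to target the mouse Mettl14 locus as part of a Cas9-nickase strategy. It is maintained in E. coli as a high-copy plasmid under ampicillin selection. The record provides no feature table, so the origin of replication, promoters and other backbone elements are not itemised. px335 is generally known as an all-in-one vector that combines a Pol III (U6)-driven single-guide RNA scaffold with a mammalian expression cassette for the D10A nickase form of Streptococcus pyogenes Cas9, but these details come from general knowledge of the backbone rather than from this entry. No mammalian selection marker or reporter is listed.

The insert is a 20-nucleotide guide (spacer) sequence of mouse origin, placed into the guide cloning position between two BbsI sites. Both sites were destroyed during cloning, as is typical when annealed oligonucleotides are ligated into the overhangs left by this type IIS enzyme. Once expressed, the spacer is transcribed in fusion with the sgRNA scaffold and directs the nickase to its matching site in Mettl14.

Because a nickase cuts only one DNA strand, such constructs are normally used in pairs, with two offset guides on opposite strands producing a staggered double-strand break while reducing off-target cleavage. The "#2" in the name suggests this plasmid is one member of such a set. The associated work concerns m6A mRNA methylation in the transition from naive pluripotency to differentiation, consistent with use of this plasmid to disrupt Mettl14 in mouse cells, although the record does not specify the cell type.
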