Addgene plasmid #61514: px335 Mettl14 sgRNA #2
Purpose: encodes sgRNA sequence for targeting mouse Mettl14 locus (Cas9-Nickase strategy)
Depositing lab: Jacob Hanna. Depositing organization: Weizmann Institute of Science. Publication: Stem cells. m6A mRNA methylation facilitates resolution of naive pluripotency toward differentiation. Geula S, Moshitch-Moshkovitz S, Dominissini D, Mansour AA, Kol N, Salmon-Divon M, Hershkovitz V, Peer E, Mor N, Manor YS, Ben-Haim MS, Eyal E, Yunger S, Pinto Y, Jaitin DA, Viukov S, Rais Y, Krupalnik V, Chomsky E, Zerbib M, Maza I, Rechavi Y, Massarwa R, Hanna S, Amit I, Levanon EY, Amariglio N, Stern-Ginossar N, Novershtern N, Rechavi G, Hanna JH. Science. 2015 Feb 27;347(6225):1002-6. doi: 10.1126/science.1261417. Epub 2015 Jan 1. PubMed 25569111.
Backbone
  Vector backbone: px335
  Vector type: Mammalian Expression, CRISPR
Growth in bacteria
  Bacterial resistance: Ampicillin, 100 μg/mL
  Growth temperature: 37°C
  Growth strain: DH5alpha
  Copy number: High Copy
Gene/Insert
  Gene/Insert name: gccgctcccggatctcctgc
  Species: M. musculus (mouse)
  Insert size (bp): 20
  Cloning method: Restriction Enzyme; 5′ cloning site Bbs1 (destroyed during cloning); 3′ cloning site Bbs1 (destroyed during cloning)
  Sequencing primers: 5′ TGGCCTTTTGCTCACATGTG
Terms and licenses: Academic/Nonprofit Terms; Industry Terms: Not Available to Industry
How to cite: px335 Mettl14 sgRNA #2 was a gift from Jacob Hanna (Addgene plasmid # 61514 ; http://n2t.net/addgene:61514 ; RRID:Addgene_61514)
